>Addgene plasmid #35652 | pAAVscCBPITuDlet-7Gpluc | depositor full sequence | sequence record 43855 | pAAVscCBPITuDlet-7Gpluc sequence 5190 bps
CTGCGCGCTCGCTCGCTCACTGAGGCCGCCCGGGCAAAGCCCGGGCGTCGGGCGACCTTTGGTCGCCCGG
CCTCAGTGAGCGAGCGAGCGCGCAGAGAGGGAGTGTAGCCATGCTCTAGGAAGATCAATTCGGTACAATT
CACGCGTCGACATTGATTATTGACTCTGGTCGTTACATAACTTACGGTAAATGGCCCGCCTGGCTGACCG
CCCAACGACCCCGCCCATTGACGTCAATAATGACGTATGTTCCCATAGTAACGCCAATAGGGACTTTCCA
TTGACGTCAATGGGTGGAGTATTTACGGTAAACTGCCCACTTGGCAGTACATCAAGTGTATCATATGCCA
AGTACGCCCCCTATTGACGTCAATGACGGTAAATGGCCCGCCTGGCATTATGCCCAGTACATGACCTTAT
GGGACTTTCCTACTTGGCAGTACATCTACTCGAGGCCACGTTCTGCTTCACTCTCCCCATCTCCCCCCCC
TCCCCACCCCCAATTTTGTATTTATTTATTTTTTAATTATTTTGTGCAGCGATGGGGGCGGGGGGGGGGG
GGGGGGGGGCGCGCGCCAGGCGGGGCGGGGCGGGGCGAGGGGCGGGGCGGGGCGAGGCGGAGAGGTGCGG
CGGCAGCCAATCAGAGCGGCGCGCTCCGAAAGTTTCCTTTTATGGCGAGGCGGCGGCGGCGGCGGCCCTA
TAAAAAGCGAAGCGCGCGGCGGGCGGGAGCGGGATCAGCCACCGCGGTGGCGGCCCTAGAGTCGATCGAG
GAACTGAAAAACCAGAAAGTTAACTGGTAAGTTTAGTCTTTTTGTCTTTTATTTCAGCCCCAGTGGAAAG
ACGCGCAGGCAAAACGCACCACGTGACGGAGCGTGACCGCGCGCCGAGCGCGCGCCAAGGTCGGGCAGGA
AGAGGGCCTATTTCCCATGATTCCTTCATATTTGCATATACGATACAAGGCTGTTAGAGAGATAATTAGA
ATTAATTTGACTGTAAACACAAAGATATTAGTACAAAATACGTGACGTAGAAAGTAATAATTTCTTGGGT
AGTTTGCAGTTTTAAAATTATGTTTTAAAATGGACTATCATATGCTTACCGTAACTTGAAAGTATTTCGA
TTTCTTGGGTTTATATATCTTGTGGAAAGGACGCGGGATCCGACGGCGCTAGGATCATCAACAACTATAC
AACCATCTTACTACCTCACAAGTATTCTGGTCACAGAATACAACAACTATACAACCATCTTACTACCTCA
CAAGATGATCCTAGCGCCGTCTTTTTTAAGGTGTCCCGGATCCGGTGGTGGTGCAAATCAAAGAACTGCT
CCTCAGTGGATGTTGCCTTTACTTCTAGGCCTGTACGGAAGTGTTACTTCTGCTCTAAAAGCTGCGGAAT
TGTACCCGCGGCCGATCCACCGGTCGCCACCATCTAGCATGGGAGTCAAAGTTCTGTTTGCCCTGATCTG
CATCGCTGTGGCCGAGGCCAAGCCCACCGAGAACAACGAAGACTTCAACATCGTGGCCGTGGCCAGCAAC
TTCGCGACCACGGATCTCGATGCTGACCGCGGGAAGTTGCCCGGCAAGAAGCTGCCGCTGGAGGTGCTCA
AAGAGATGGAAGCCAATGCCCGGAAAGCTGGCTGCACCAGGGGCTGTCTGATCTGCCTGTCCCACATCAA
GTGCACGCCCAAGATGAAGAAGTTCATCCCAGGACGCTGCCACACCTACGAAGGCGACAAAGAGTCCGCA
CAGGGCGGCATAGGCGAGGCGATCGTCGACATTCCTGAGATTCCTGGGTTCAAGGACTTGGAGCCCATGG
AGCAGTTCATCGCACAGGTCGATCTGTGTGTGGACTGCACAACTGGCTGCCTCAAAGGGCTTGCCAACGT
GCAGTGTTCTGACCTGCTCAAGAAGTGGCTGCCGCAACGCTGTGCGACCTTTGCCAGCAAGATCCAGGGC
CAGGTGGACAAGATCAAGGGGGCCGGTGGTGACGCTGATCAGCCTCGACTGTGCCTTCTAGTTGCCAGCC
ATCTGTTGTTTGCCCCTCCCCCGTGCCTTCCTTGACCCTGGAAGGTGCCACTCCCACTGTCCTTTCCTAA
TAAAATGAGGAAATTGCATCGCATTGTCTGAGTAGGTGTCATTCTATTCTGGGGGGTGGGGTGGGGCAGG
ACAGCAAGGGGGAGGATTGGGAAGACAATTAGGTAGATAAGTAGCATGGCGGGTTAATCATTAACTACAA
GGAACCCCTAGTGATGGAGTTGGCCACTCCCTCTCTGCGCGCTCGCTCGCTCACTGAGGCCGGGCGACCA
AAGGTCGCCCGACGCCCGGGCTTTGCCCGGGCGGCCTCAGTGAGCGAGCGAGCGCGCAGCCTTAATTAAC
CTAATTCACTGGCCGTCGTTTTACAACGTCGTGACTGGGAAAACCCTGGCGTTACCCAACTTAATCGCCT
TGCAGCACATCCCCCTTTCGCCAGCTGGCGTAATAGCGAAGAGGCCCGCACCGATCGCCCTTCCCAACAG
TTGCGCAGCCTGAATGGCGAATGGG
[124 nt withheld, positions 2546-2669]
C
[91 nt withheld, positions 2671-2761]
A
[49 nt withheld, positions 2763-2811]
CCTTTGACGTTGGAGTCCACGTTCTTT
[37 nt withheld, positions 2839-2875]
ACCCTATCTCGGTCTATTCTTTTGATTTATAAGGGATTTTGCCGATTTCGGCCTATTGGTTAAAAAATGA
GCTGATTTAACAAAAATTTAACGCGAATTTTAACAAAATATTAACGCTTACAATTTAGGTGGCACTTTTC
GGGGAAATGTGCGCGGAACCCCTATTTGTTTATTTTTCTAAATACATTCAAATATGTATCCGCTCATGAG
ACAATAACCCTGATAAATGCTTCAATAATATTGAAAAAGGAAGAGTATGAGTATTCAACATTTCCGTGTC
GCCCTTATTCCCTTTTTTGCGGCATTTTGCCTTCCTGTTTTTGCTCACCCAGAAACGCTGGTGAAAGTAA
AAGATGCTGAAGATCAGTTGGGTGCACGAGTGGGTTACATCGAACTGGATCTCAACAGCGGTAAGATCCT
TGAGAGTTTTCGCCCCGAAGAACGTTTTCCAATGATGAGCACTTTTAAAGTTCTGCTATGTGGCGCGGTA
TTATCCCGTATTGACGCCGGGCAAGAGCAACTCGGTCGCCGCATACACTATTCTCAGAATGACTTGGTTG
AGTACTCACCAGTCACAGAAAAGCATCTTACGGATGGCATGACAGTAAGAGAATTATGCAGTGCTGCCAT
AACCATGAGTGATAACACTGCGGCCAACTTACTTCTGACAACGATCGGAGGACCGAAGGAGCTAACCGCT
TTTTTGCACAACATGGGGGATCATGTAACTCGCCTTGATCGTTGGGAACCGGAGCTGAATGAAGCCATAC
CAAACGACGAGCGTGACACCACGATGCCTGTAGCAATGGCAACAACGTTGCGCAAACTATTAACTGGCGA
ACTACTTACTCTAGCTTCCCGGCAACAATTAATAGACTGGATGGAGGCGGATAAAGTTGCAGGACCACTT
CTGCGCTCGGCCCTTCCGGCTGGCTGGTTTATTGCTGATAAATCTGGAGCCGGTGAGCGTGGGTCTCGCG
GTATCATTGCAGCACTGGGGCCAGATGGTAAGCCCTCCCGTATCGTAGTTATCTACACGACGGGGAGTCA
GGCAACTATGGATGAACGAAATAGACAGATCGCTGAGATAGGTGCCTCACTGATTAAGCATTGGTAACTG
TCAGACCAAGTTTACTCATATATACTTTAGATTGATTTAAAACTTCATTTTTAATTTAAAAGGATCTAGG
TGAAGATCCTTTTTGATAATCTCATGACCAAAATCCCTTAACGTGAGTTTTCGTTCCACTGAGCGTCAGA
CCCCGTAGAAAAGATCAAAGGATCTTCTTGAGATCCTTTTTTTCTGCGCGTAATCTGCTGCTTGCAAACA
AAAAAACCACCGCTACCAGCGGTGGTTTGTTTGCCGGATCAAGAGCTACCAACTCTTTTTCCGAAGGTAA
CTGGCTTCAGCAGAGCGCAGATACCAAATACTGTTCTTCTAGTGTAGCCGTAGTTAGGCCACCACTTCAA
GAACTCTGTAGCACCGCCTACATACCTCGCTCTGCTAATCCTGTTACCAGTGGCTGCTGCCAGTGGCGAT
AAGTCGTGTCTTACCGGGTTGGACTCAAGACGATAGTTACCGGATAAGGCGCAGCGGTCGGGCTGAACGG
GGGGTTCGTGCACACAGCCCAGCTTGGAGCGAACGACCTACACCGAACTGAGATACCTACAGCGTGAGCT
ATGAGAAAGCGCCACGCTTCCCGAAGGGAGAAAGGCGGACAGGTATCCGGTAAGCGGCAGGGTCGGAACA
GGAGAGCGCACGAGGGAGCTTCCAGGGGGAAACGCCTGGTATCTTTATAGTCCTGTCGGGTTTCGCCACC
TCTGACTTGAGCGTCGATTTTTGTGATGCTCGTCAGGGGGGCGGAGCCTATGGAAAAACGCCAGCAACGC
GGCCTTTTTACGGTTCCTGGCCTTTTGCTGGCCTTTTGCTCACATGTTCTTTCCTGCGTTATCCCCTGAT
TCTGTGGATAACCGTATTACCGCCTTTGAGTGAGCTGATACCGCTCGCCGCAGCCGAACGACCGAGCGCA
GCGAGTCAGTGAGCGAGGAAGCGGAAGAGCGCCCAATACGCAAACCGCCTCTCCCCGCGCGTTGGCCGAT
TCATTAATGCAGCTGGCACGACAGGTTTCCCGACTGGAAAGCGGGCAGTGAGCGCAACGCAATTAATGTG
AGTTAGCTCACTCATTAGGCACCCCAGGCTTTACACTTTATGCTTCCGGCTCGTATGTTGTGTGGAATTG
TGAGCGGATAACAATTTCACACAGGAAACAGCTATGACCATGATTACGCCAGATTTAATTAAGGCCTTAA
TTAGG
Features (pLannotate 1.2.2; 20 found; start..end, strand, type, name):
    149..165     +  enhancer       CMV enhancer (fragment): human cytomegalovirus immediate early enhancer
    171..449     +  enhancer       CMV enhancer (fragment): human cytomegalovirus immediate early enhancer
    456..725     +  promoter       chicken β-actin promoter: No description available
    739..755     +  misc_feature   MCS (fragment): pBluescript multiple cloning site
    797..827     +  intron         SV40 intron (fragment): modified SV40 intron with splice donor and acceptor sites
    912..1152    +  promoter       U6 promoter: RNA polymerase III promoter for human U6 snRNA
   1293..1358    +  intron         SV40 intron (fragment): modified SV40 intron with splice donor and acceptor sites
   1439..1993    +  CDS            hGLuc: secreted Gaussia luciferase human codon-optimized
   2009..2120    +  polyA_signal   bGH poly(A) signal: bovine growth hormone polyadenylation signal
   2240..2370    +  repeat_region  AAV2 ITR (fragment): inverted terminal repeat of adeno-associated virus serotype 2 inverted
   2384..2541    +  CDS            lacZα (fragment): LacZα fragment of β-galactosidase; lacZ fragment
   2546..2974    +  rep_origin     f1 ori (sequence partly withheld): f1 bacteriophage origin of replication; arrow indicates direction of (+) strand synthesis
   3027..3131    +  promoter       AmpR promoter: bla
   3132..3992    +  CDS            AmpR: β-lactamase; bla; confers resistance to ampicillin, carbenicillin, and related antibiotics
   4163..4751    +  rep_origin     ori: high-copy-number ColE1/pMB1/pBR322/pUC origin of replication
   4934..5026    +  CDS            lacI (fragment): lac repressor; lacI; The lac repressor binds to the lac operator to inhibit transcription in E. coli. This inhibition can be relieved by adding lactose or isopropyl-β-D-thiogalactopyranoside (IPTG).
   5039..5060    +  protein_bind   CAP binding site: CAP binding activates transcription in the presence of cAMP. E. coli catabolite activator protein
   5075..5105    +  promoter       lac promoter: promoter for the E. coli lac operon
   5113..5129    +  protein_bind   lac operator: The lac repressor binds to the lac operator to inhibit transcription in E. coli. This inhibition can be relieved by adding lactose or isopropyl-β-D-thiogalactopyranoside (IPTG). lac repressor encoded by lacI
   5190..105     -  repeat_region  AAV2 ITR (fragment) (across the origin): inverted terminal repeat of adeno-associated virus serotype 2 inverted
