[The description below was written by a language model from this plasmid's Addgene catalogue record and pLannotate feature annotations shown in this document.]
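Description:
pAAVscCBPITuDlet-7Gpluc is an AAV transfer (cis) plasmid built on the pAAVscCBPIGpluc backbone. The "sc" in the name suggests a self-complementary vector design, although the record only annotates the two flanking elements as AAV2 inverted terminal repeat fragments. One lies across the plasmid origin and the other sits downstream of the expression cassette, so together they define the segment that would be packaged into recombinant AAV particles. The plasmid is propagated in E. coli through a high-copy ColE1/pUC-type origin with ampicillin selection (AmpR under its own bla promoter). An f1 origin and leftover lacZα, lac promoter/operator and lacI fragments are remnants of the cloning backbone.

Between the ITRs, a hybrid promoter made of CMV enhancer fragments and the chicken β-actin promoter drives a human codon-optimized secreted Gaussia luciferase (hGLuc), terminated by a bovine growth hormone polyadenylation signal. A modified SV40 intron lies between the promoter and the reporter, and it appears in the annotation as two fragments because the 463 bp synthetic insert was placed inside it at a PpuMI site destroyed during cloning. That insert contains a human U6 RNA polymerase III promoter expressing TuD let-7, a "tough decoy" RNA that serves as a decoy target to sequester the microRNA let-7. One vector genome therefore supplies both a Pol III-driven microRNA inhibitor and a Pol II-driven secreted reporter. Because the luciferase is secreted, it can in principle be used to follow transduction and transgene persistence. According to the associated publication, the construct belongs to work on long-term, efficient inhibition of microRNA function in mice using rAAV vectors.
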