Addgene plasmid #35652: pAAVscCBPITuDlet-7Gpluc
Depositing lab: Phillip Zamore. Depositing organization: University of Massachusetts, Worcester. Publication: Long-term, efficient inhibition of microRNA function in mice using rAAV vectors. Xie J, Ameres SL, Friedline R, Hung JH, Zhang Y, Xie Q, Zhong L, Su Q, He R, Li M, Li H, Mu X, Zhang H, Broderick JA, Kim JK, Weng Z, Flotte TR, Zamore PD, Gao G. Nat Methods. 2012 Mar 4;9(4):403-9. doi: 10.1038/nmeth.1903. PubMed 22388288.
Backbone
  Vector backbone: pAAVscCBPIGpluc
  Backbone size w/o insert (bp): 4734
  Vector type: AAV
Growth in bacteria
  Bacterial resistance: Ampicillin, 100 μg/mL
  Growth temperature: 37°C
  Growth strain: DH5alpha
  Copy number: High Copy
Gene/Insert
  Gene/Insert name: TuD let-7
  Species: Synthetic
  Insert size (bp): 463
  Promoter: U6
  Cloning method: Restriction Enzyme; 5′ cloning site PpuMI (destroyed during cloning); 3′ cloning site PpuMI (destroyed during cloning)
  Sequencing primers: 5′ gagggcctatttcccatgat
Terms and licenses: Academic/Nonprofit Terms; Industry Terms: Not Available to Industry
How to cite: pAAVscCBPITuDlet-7Gpluc was a gift from Phillip Zamore (Addgene plasmid # 35652 ; http://n2t.net/addgene:35652 ; RRID:Addgene_35652)
