>Addgene plasmid #35652 | pAAVscCBPITuDlet-7Gpluc | addgene partial sequence | sequence record 46397 | BGH-rev 5'-TAGAAGGCACAGTCGAGG-3'
ATCTTGCTGGCAAAGGTCGCACAGCGTTGCGGCAGCCACTTCTTGAGCAGGTCAGAACACTGCACGTTGG
CAAGCCCTTTGAGGCAGCCAGTTGTGCAGTCCACACACAGATCGACCTGTGCGATGAACTGCTCCATGGG
CTCCAAGTCCTTGAACCCAGGAATCTCAGGAATGTCGACGATCGCCTCGCCTATGCCGCCCTGTGCGGAC
TCTTTGTCGCCTTCGTAGGTGTGGCAGCGTCCTGGGATGAACTTCTTCATCTTGGGCGTGCACTTGATGT
GGGACAGGCAGATCAGACAGCCCCTGGTGCAGCCAGCTTTCCGGGCATTGGCTTCCATCTCTTTGAGCAC
CTCCAGCGGCAGCTTCTTGCCGGGCAACTTCCCGCGGTCAGCATCGAGATCCGTGGTCGCGAAGTTGCTG
GCCACGGCCACGATGTTGAAGTCTTCGTTGTTCTCGGTGGGCTTGGCCTCGGCCACAGCGATGCAGATCA
GGGCAAACAGAACTTTGACTCCCATGCTAGATGGTGGCGACCGGTGGATCGGCCGCGGGTACAATTCCGC
AGCTTTTAGAGCAGAAGTAACACTTCCGTACAGGCCTAGAAGTAAAGGCAACATCCACTGAGGAGCAGTT
CTTTGATTTGCACCACCACCGGATCCGGGACAGCTTAAAAAAGACGGCGCTAGGATCATCTTGTGAGGTA
GTAAGATGGTTGTATAGTTGTTGTATTCTGTGACCAGAATACTTGTGAGGTAGTAAGATGGTTGTATAGT
TGTTGATGATCCTAGCGCCGTCGGATCCCGCGTCCTTTC
